>Addgene plasmid #52218 | pGEX2T-p18Ink4c | addgene partial sequence | sequence record 82182 | pGEX-5 5'-GGGCTGGCAAGCCACGTTTGGTG-3'
TGGCCGAGCCTTGGGGGAACGAGTTGGCGTCCGCAGCTGCCAGGGGGGACCTAGAGCAACTTACTAGTTT
GTTGCAAAATAATGTAAACGTCAACGCTCAAAATGGATTTGGGAGAACTGCGCTGCAGGTTATGAAACTT
GGAAATCCGGAGATTGCCAGGAGGCTTCTCCTCAGAGGTGCTAATCCCAATTTGAAAGATGGAACTGGTT
TTGCTGTCATTCATGATGCTGCCAGAGCAGGTTTCCTGGACACTGTACAGGCTTTGCTGGAGTTCCAGGC
TGATGTTAACATTGAAGATAATGAAGGGAACCTGCCCTTGCACTTGGCTGCCAAGGAAGGCCACCTCCCT
GTGGTGGAGTTCCTTATGAAGCACACAGCCTGCAATGTGGGGCATCGGAACCATAAGGGGGACACCGCCT
TCGACTTGGCCAGGTTCTATGGAAGAAATGAGGTCATTAGCCTGATGGAGGCAAATGGGGTTGGGGGAGC
CACAAGCCTGCAGTGAGAATTCATCGTGACTGACTGACGATCTGCCTCGCGCGTTTCGGTGATGACGGTG
AAAACCTCTGACACATGCAGCTCCCGGAGACGGTCACAGCTTGTCTGTAAGCGGATGCCGGGAGCAGACA
AGCCCGTCAGGGCGCGTCAGCGGGTGTTGGCGGGTGTCGGGGCGCAGCCATGACCCAGTCACGTAGCGAT
AGCGGAGTGTATAATTCTTGAAGACGAAAGGGCCTCGTGATACGCCTATTTTTATAGGTTAATGTCATGA
TAATAATGGTTTCTTAGACGTCAGGTGGCACTTTTCGGGGAAATGTGCGCGGAACCCCCTATTTGTTTAT
TTTTCTAAATACATTCAAATATGTATCCG
