[The description below was written by a language model from this plasmid's Addgene catalogue record.]
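Description:
pGEX2T-p18Ink4c is a bacterial expression plasmid built on the commercial pGEX-2T backbone (about 4.9 kb, giving a total size of roughly 5.45 kb with the insert). It is propagated in E. coli under ampicillin selection. The record lists the copy number as unknown and does not include a feature table, so the origin of replication and other backbone elements are not documented individually.

The payload is an approximately 500 bp insert encoding mouse Ink4c (Cdkn2c, p18Ink4c), a member of the INK4 family of cyclin-dependent kinase inhibitors that acts on CDK4. The insert was cloned between the BamHI and EcoRI sites, both of which remain intact, so the fragment can be excised or exchanged. Expression is driven by the tac promoter, a strong hybrid trp/lac promoter that is typically induced with IPTG in E. coli. The coding sequence sits downstream of the backbone's glutathione S-transferase gene, so the product is an N-terminal GST–p18Ink4c fusion. The GST moiety allows affinity capture on glutathione resin, and pGEX-2T vectors generally carry a thrombin cleavage site between GST and the cloning site, which allows the tag to be removed, although the record does not state this explicitly.

The stated purpose is bacterial expression of p18Ink4c. Recombinant GST-fusion protein of this kind is commonly used for purification, pull-down or binding assays with CDK partners, or as an antigen or standard. The plasmid is associated with work on post-transcriptional regulation of the Ink4 proteins p18Ink4c and p19Ink4d.
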