Addgene plasmid #52218: pGEX2T-p18Ink4c
Purpose: bacterial expression of p18Ink4c
Depositing lab: Martine Roussel. Depositing organization: St. Jude Children's Research Hospital. Publication: Differential post-transcriptional regulation of two Ink4 proteins, p18 Ink4c and p19 Ink4d. Forget A, Ayrault O, den Besten W, Kuo ML, Sherr CJ, Roussel MF. Cell Cycle. 2008 Dec;7(23):3737-46. Epub 2008 Dec 13. 10.4161/cc.7.23.7187 PubMed 19029828.
Backbone
  Vector backbone: pGEX-2T
  Backbone manufacturer: GE Healthcare
  Backbone size w/o insert (bp): 4948
  Total vector size (bp): 5451
  Vector type: Bacterial Expression
Growth in bacteria
  Bacterial resistance: Ampicillin, 100 μg/mL
  Growth temperature: 37°C
  Growth strain: DH5alpha
  Copy number: Unknown
Gene/Insert
  Gene/Insert name: Ink4c (alt names: cyclin-dependent kinase inhibitor 2C (p18, inhibits CDK4); p18)
  Species: M. musculus (mouse)
  Insert size (bp): 500
  Entrez Gene: Cdkn2c (a.k.a. C77269, INK4c, p18, p18-INK4c, p18-INK6, p18INK4c)
  Promoter: tac
  Tag / fusion protein: GST (N terminal on backbone)
  Cloning method: Restriction Enzyme; 5′ cloning site BamHI (not destroyed); 3′ cloning site EcoRI (not destroyed)
  Sequencing primers: 5′ pGEX5'; 3′ pGEX3'
Terms and licenses: Academic/Nonprofit Terms; Industry Terms: Not Available to Industry
How to cite: pGEX2T-p18Ink4c was a gift from Martine Roussel (Addgene plasmid # 52218 ; http://n2t.net/addgene:52218 ; RRID:Addgene_52218)
